>Addgene plasmid #10833 | pcDNA3 HA Arf1 DN T31N | addgene full sequence | sequence record 288026 | Addgene NGS Result
GACATTGATTATTGACTAGTTATTAATAGTAATCAATTACGGGGTCATTAGTTCATAGCCCATATATGGA
GTTCCGCGTTACATAACTTACGGTAAATGGCCCGCCTGGCTGACCGCCCAACGACCCCCGCCCATTGACG
TCAATAATGACGTATGTTCCCATAGTAACGCCAATAGGGACTTTCCATTGACGTCAATGGGTGGAGTATT
TACGGTAAACTGCCCACTTGGCAGTACATCAAGTGTATCATATGCCAAGTACGCCCCCTATTGACGTCAA
TGACGGTAAATGGCCCGCCTGGCATTATGCCCAGTACATGACCTTATGGGACTTTCCTACTTGGCAGTAC
ATCTACGTATTAGTCATCGCTATTACCATGGTGATGCGGTTTTGGCAGTACATCAATGGGCGTGGATAGC
GGTTTGACTCACGGGGATTTCCAAGTCTCCACCCCATTGACGTCAATGGGAGTTTGTTTTGGCACCAAAA
TCAACGGGACTTTCCAAAATGTCGTAACAACTCCGCCCCATTGACGCAAATGGGCGGTAGGCGTGTACGG
TGGGAGGTCTATATAAGCAGAGCTCTCTGGCTAACTAGAGAACCCACTGCTTACTGGCTTATCGAAATTA
ATACGACTCACTATAGGGAGACCCAAGCTTGGTACCGAGCTCGGATCCACTAGTAACGGCCGCCAGTGTG
CTGGAATTCCATATGGGGAACATCTTCGCCAACCTCTTCAAGGGCCTTTTTGGCAAAAAAGAAATGCGCA
TCCTCATGGTGGGCCTGGATGCTGCAGGGAAGAACACGATCCTCTACAAGCTTAAGCTGGGTGAGATCGT
GACCACCATTCCCACCATAGGCTTCAACGTGGAAACCGTGGAGTACAAGAACATCAGCTTCACTGTGTGG
GACGTGGGTGGCCAGGACAAGATCCGGCCCCTGTGGCGCCACTACTTCCAGAACACACAAGGCCTGATCT
TCGTGGTGGACAGCAATGACAGAGAGCGTGTGAACGAGGCCCGTGAGGAGCTCATGAGGATGCTGGCCGA
GGACGAGCTCCGGGATGCTGTCCTCCTGGTGTTCGCCAACAAGCAGGACCTCCCCAACGCCATGAATGCG
GCCGAGATCACAGACAAGCTGGGGCTGCACTCACTACGCCACAGGAACTGGTACATTCAGGCCACCTGCG
CCACCAGCGGCGACGGGCTCTATGAAGGACTGGACTGGCTGTCCAATCAGCTCCGGAACCAGAAGTACCC
ATACGATGTTCCAGATTACGCTTAATAGTCTAGACAGCTGAGATCTGATATCCATCACACTGGCGGCCGC
TCGAGCATGCATCTAGAGGGCCCTATTCTATAGTGTCACCTAAATGCTAGAGCTCGCTGATCAGCCTCGA
CTGTGCCTTCTAGTTGCCAGCCATCTGTTGTTTGCCCCTCCCCCGTGCCTTCCTTGACCCTGGAAGGTGC
CACTCCCACTGTCCTTTCCTAATAAAATGAGGAAATTGCATCGCATTGTCTGAGTAGGTGTCATTCTATT
CTGGGGGGTGGGGTGGGGCAGGACAGCAAGGGGGAGGATTGGGAAGACAATAGCAGGCATGCTGGGGATG
CGGTGGGCTCTATGGCTTCTGAGGCGGAAAGAACCAGCTGGGGCTCTAGGGGGTATCCCC
[124 nt withheld, positions 1671-1794]
C
[91 nt withheld, positions 1796-1886]
A
[49 nt withheld, positions 1888-1936]
CCTTTGACGTTGGAGTCCACGTTCTTT
[37 nt withheld, positions 1964-2000]
ACCCTATCTCGGTCTATTCTTTTGATTTATAAGGGATTTTGCCGATTTCGGCCTATTGGTTAAAAAATGA
GCTGATTTAACAAAAATTTAACGCGAATTAATTCTGTGGAATGTGTGTCAGTTAGGGTGTGGAAAGTCCC
CAGGCTCCCCAGCAGGCAGAAGTATGCAAAGCATGCATCTCAATTAGTCAGCAACCAGGTGTGGAAAGTC
CCCAGGCTCCCCAGCAGGCAGAAGTATGCAAAGCATGCATCTCAATTAGTCAGCAACCATAGTCCCGCCC
CTAACTCCGCCCATCCCGCCCCTAACTCCGCCCAGTTCCGCCCATTCTCCGCCCCATGGCTGACTAATTT
TTTTTATTTATGCAGAGGCCGAGGCCGCCTCTGCCTCTGAGCTATTCCAGAAGTAGTGAGGAGGCTTTTT
TGGAGGCCTAGGCTTTTGCAAAAAGCTCCCGGGAGCTTGTATATCCATTTTCGGATCTGATCAAGAGACA
GGATGAGGATCGTTTCGCATGATTGAACAAGATGGATTGCACGCAGGTTCTCCGGCCGCTTGGGTGGAGA
GGCTATTCGGCTATGACTGGGCACAACAGACAATCGGCTGCTCTGATGCCGCCGTGTTCCGGCTGTCAGC
GCAGGGGCGCCCGGTTCTTTTTGTCAAGACCGACCTGTCCGGTGCCCTGAATGAACTGCAGGACGAGGCA
GCGCGGCTATCGTGGCTGGCCACGACGGGCGTTCCTTGCGCAGCTGTGCTCGACGTTGTCACTGAAGCGG
GAAGGGACTGGCTGCTATTGGGCGAAGTGCCGGGGCAGGATCTCCTGTCATCTCACCTTGCTCCTGCCGA
GAAAGTATCCATCATGGCTGATGCAATGCGGCGGCTGCATACGCTTGATCCGGCTACCTGCCCATTCGAC
CACCAAGCGAAACATCGCATCGAGCGAGCACGTACTCGGATGGAAGCCGGTCTTGTCGATCAGGATGATC
TGGACGAAGAGCATCAGGGGCTCGCGCCAGCCGAACTGTTCGCCAGGCTCAAGGCGCGCATGCCCGACGG
CGAGGATCTCGTCGTGACCCATGGCGATGCCTGCTTGCCGAATATCATGGTGGAAAATGGCCGCTTTTCT
GGATTCATCGACTGTGGCCGGCTGGGTGTGGCGGACCGCTATCAGGACATAGCGTTGGCTACCCGTGATA
TTGCTGAAGAGCTTGGCGGCGAATGGGCTGACCGCTTCCTCGTGCTTTACGGTATCGCCGCTCCCGATTC
GCAGCGCATCGCCTTCTATCGCCTTCTTGACGAGTTCTTCTGAGCGGGACTCTGGGGTTCGAAATGACCG
ACCAAGCGACGCCCAACCTGCCATCACGAGATTTCGATTCCACCGCCGCCTTCTATGAAAGGTTGGGCTT
CGGAATCGTTTTCCGGGACGCCGGCTGGATGATCCTCCAGCGCGGGGATCTCATGCTGGAGTTCTTCGCC
CACCCCAACTTGTTTATTGCAGCTTATAATGGTTACAAATAAAGCAATAGCATCACAAATTTCACAAATA
AAGCATTTTTTTCACTGCATTCTAGTTGTGGTTTGTCCAAACTCATCAATGTATCTTATCATGTCTGTAT
ACCGTCGACCTCTAGCTAGAGCTTGGCGTAATCATGGTCATAGCTGTTTCCTGTGTGAAATTGTTATCCG
CTCACAATTCCACACAACATACGAGCCGGAAGCATAAAGTGTAAAGCCTGGGGTGCCTAATGAGTGAGCT
AACTCACATTAATTGCGTTGCGCTCACTGCCCGCTTTCCAGTCGGGAAACCTGTCGTGCCAGCTGCATTA
ATGAATCGGCCAACGCGCGGGGAGAGGCGGTTTGCGTATTGGGCGCTCTTCCGCTTCCTCGCTCACTGAC
TCGCTGCGCTCGGTCGTTCGGCTGCGGCGAGCGGTATCAGCTCACTCAAAGGCGGTAATACGGTTATCCA
CAGAATCAGGGGATAACGCAGGAAAGAACATGTGAGCAAAAGGCCAGCAAAAGGCCAGGAACCGTAAAAA
GGCCGCGTTGCTGGCGTTTTTCCATAGGCTCCGCCCCCCTGACGAGCATCACAAAAATCGACGCTCAAGT
CAGAGGTGGCGAAACCCGACAGGACTATAAAGATACCAGGCGTTTCCCCCTGGAAGCTCCCTCGTGCGCT
CTCCTGTTCCGACCCTGCCGCTTACCGGATACCTGTCCGCCTTTCTCCCTTCGGGAAGCGTGGCGCTTTC
TCATAGCTCACGCTGTAGGTATCTCAGTTCGGTGTAGGTCGTTCGCTCCAAGCTGGGCTGTGTGCACGAA
CCCCCCGTTCAGCCCGACCGCTGCGCCTTATCCGGTAACTATCGTCTTGAGTCCAACCCGGTAAGACACG
ACTTATCGCCACTGGCAGCAGCCACTGGTAACAGGATTAGCAGAGCGAGGTATGTAGGCGGTGCTACAGA
GTTCTTGAAGTGGTGGCCTAACTACGGCTACACTAGAAGAACAGTATTTGGTATCTGCGCTCTGCTGAAG
CCAGTTACCTTCGGAAAAAGAGTTGGTAGCTCTTGATCCGGCAAACAAACCACCGCTGGTAGCGGTGGTT
TTTTTGTTTGCAAGCAGCAGATTACGCGCAGAAAAAAAGGATCTCAAGAAGATCCTTTGATCTTTTCTAC
GGGGTCTGACGCTCAGTGGAACGAAAACTCACGTTAAGGGATTTTGGTCATGAGATTATCAAAAAGGATC
TTCACCTAGATCCTTTTAAATTAAAAATGAAGTTTTAAATCAATCTAAAGTATATATGAGTAAACTTGGT
CTGACAGTTACCAATGCTTAATCAGTGAGGCACCTATCTCAGCGATCTGTCTATTTCGTTCATCCATAGT
TGCCTGACTCCCCGTCGTGTAGATAACTACGATACGGGAGGGCTTACCATCTGGCCCCAGTGCTGCAATG
ATACCGCGAGACCCACGCTCACCGGCTCCAGATTTATCAGCAATAAACCAGCCAGCCGGAAGGGCCGAGC
GCAGAAGTGGTCCTGCAACTTTATCCGCCTCCATCCAGTCTATTAATTGTTGCCGGGAAGCTAGAGTAAG
TAGTTCGCCAGTTAATAGTTTGCGCAACGTTGTTGCCATTGCTACAGGCATCGTGGTGTCACGCTCGTCG
TTTGGTATGGCTTCATTCAGCTCCGGTTCCCAACGATCAAGGCGAGTTACATGATCCCCCATGTTGTGCA
AAAAAGCGGTTAGCTCCTTCGGTCCTCCGATCGTTGTCAGAAGTAAGTTGGCCGCAGTGTTATCACTCAT
GGTTATGGCAGCACTGCATAATTCTCTTACTGTCATGCCATCCGTAAGATGCTTTTCTGTGACTGGTGAG
TACTCAACCAAGTCATTCTGAGAATAGTGTATGCGGCGACCGAGTTGCTCTTGCCCGGCGTCAATACGGG
ATAATACCGCGCCACATAGCAGAACTTTAAAAGTGCTCATCATTGGAAAACGTTCTTCGGGGCGAAAACT
CTCAAGGATCTTACCGCTGTTGAGATCCAGTTCGATGTAACCCACTCGTGCACCCAACTGATCTTCAGCA
TCTTTTACTTTCACCAGCGTTTCTGGGTGAGCAAAAACAGGAAGGCAAAATGCCGCAAAAAAGGGAATAA
GGGCGACACGGAAATGTTGAATACTCATACTCTTCCTTTTTCAATATTATTGAAGCATTTATCAGGGTTA
TTGTCTCATGAGCGGATACATATTTGAATGTATTTAGAAAAATAAACAAATAGGGGTTCCGCGCACATTT
CCCCGAAAAGTGCCACCTGACGTCGACGGATCGGGAGATCTCCCGATCCCCTATGGTGCACTCTCAGTAC
AATCTGCTCTGATGCCGCATAGTTAAGCCAGTATCTGCTCCCTGCTTGTGTGTTGGAGGTCGCTGAGTAG
TGCGCGAGCAAAATTTAAGCTACAACAAGGCAAGGCTTGACCGACAATTGCATGAAGAATCTGCTTAGGG
TTAGGCGTTTTGCGCTGCTTCGCGATGTACGGGCCAGATATACGCGTT
Features (pLannotate 1.2.2; 22 found; start..end, strand, type, name):
      1..380     +  enhancer       CMV enhancer: human cytomegalovirus immediate early enhancer
    381..584     +  promoter       CMV promoter: human cytomegalovirus (CMV) immediate early promoter
    580..613     +  LTR            5' LTR (truncated) (fragment): truncated 5' long terminal repeat (LTR) from HIV-1
    629..647     +  promoter       T7 promoter: promoter for bacteriophage T7 RNA polymerase
    713..1255    +  CDS            ARF1: ARF1_BOVIN - Experimental evidence at protein level: Swiss-Prot protein existence level 1. GTP-binding protein involved in protein trafficking among different compartments. Modulates vesicle budding and uncoating within the Golgi complex. Deactivation induces the redistribution of the entire Golgi complex to the endoplasmic reticulum, suggesting a crucial role in protein trafficking. In its GTP-bound form, its triggers the association with coat proteins with the Golgi membrane. The hydrolysis of ARF1-bound GTP, which is mediated by ARFGAPs proteins, is required for dissociation of coat protein
   1256..1284    +  CDS            3xHA (fragment): three tandem HA epitope tags
   1357..1375    -  promoter       SP6 promoter: promoter for bacteriophage SP6 RNA polymerase
   1401..1625    +  polyA_signal   bGH poly(A) signal: bovine growth hormone polyadenylation signal
   1629..1650    +  promoter       SV40 promoter (fragment): SV40 enhancer and early promoter
   1671..2099    +  rep_origin     f1 ori (sequence partly withheld): f1 bacteriophage origin of replication; arrow indicates direction of (+) strand synthesis
   2113..2442    +  promoter       SV40 promoter: SV40 enhancer and early promoter
   2509..3300    +  CDS            neo: KKA2_KLEPN - Also known as kan, nptII. Experimental evidence at protein level: Swiss-Prot protein existence level 1. Resistance to kanamycin, neomycin, paromomycin, ribostamycin, butirosin and gentamicin B. From Klebsiella pneumoniae.
   3324..3482    +  CDS            ble (fragment): BLE_KLEPN - Experimental evidence at protein level: Swiss-Prot protein existence level 1. Binding protein with a strong affinity to the bleomycin family of antibiotics. Binds to CL990; an antimitotic-antibiotic compound. From Klebsiella pneumoniae.
   3477..3598    +  polyA_signal   SV40 poly(A) signal: SV40 polyadenylation signal
   3671..3687    -  protein_bind   lac operator: The lac repressor binds to the lac operator to inhibit transcription in E. coli. This inhibition can be relieved by adding lactose or isopropyl-β-D-thiogalactopyranoside (IPTG). lac repressor encoded by lacI
   3695..3725    -  promoter       lac promoter: promoter for the E. coli lac operon
   3740..3761    -  protein_bind   CAP binding site: CAP binding activates transcription in the presence of cAMP. E. coli catabolite activator protein
   3774..3866    -  CDS            lacI (fragment): lac repressor; lacI; The lac repressor binds to the lac operator to inhibit transcription in E. coli. This inhibition can be relieved by adding lactose or isopropyl-β-D-thiogalactopyranoside (IPTG).
   4049..4637    -  rep_origin     ori: high-copy-number ColE1/pMB1/pBR322/pUC origin of replication
   4808..5668    -  CDS            AmpR: β-lactamase; bla; confers resistance to ampicillin, carbenicillin, and related antibiotics
   5669..5773    -  promoter       AmpR promoter: bla
   5832..5884    -  misc_feature   bom (fragment): basis of mobility region from pBR322
