[The description below was written by a language model from this plasmid's Addgene catalogue record and pLannotate feature annotations shown in this document.]
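Description:
pcDNA3 HA Arf1 DN T31N is a mammalian expression plasmid built on the Invitrogen pcDNA3.1 backbone (the name says pcDNA3) that carries a dominant-negative form of human ARF1, the small GTPase that controls coat protein recruitment and vesicle trafficking at the Golgi. The roughly 550 bp insert was cloned between EcoRI and XbaI sites, both retained, and bears the T31N substitution, which the record describes as defective in GTP binding and dominant negative. An HA epitope is fused to the C terminus. The feature table places a short HA-matching segment immediately after the ARF1 coding region, consistent with this, although the annotation tool labels it as a fragment of a 3xHA tag and matches the ORF to the bovine ARF1 entry rather than the human one.

Expression is driven by the CMV immediate early enhancer and promoter and terminated by the bovine growth hormone polyadenylation signal. T7 and SP6 promoters flank the cloning region and can serve for in vitro transcription or as sequencing primer sites. A separate SV40 early promoter drives the neomycin phosphotransferase gene with an SV40 poly(A) signal, allowing G418 selection of stably transfected mammalian cells. In bacteria, the plasmid replicates from a high-copy ColE1/pUC-type origin and is selected with ampicillin through the β-lactamase gene. An f1 origin is also present for single-stranded DNA production. Short hits to an HIV-1 LTR, ble, lacI and bom are small fragments and probably backbone remnants or incidental matches.

The associated publication concerns DEF-1/ASAP1 as a GTPase-activating protein for ARF1 and its effect on cell motility. The construct is suited to blocking endogenous ARF1 signalling in transfected cells, with the HA tag allowing detection.
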