Addgene plasmid #10833: pcDNA3 HA Arf1 DN T31N
Depositing lab: Thomas Roberts. Depositing organization: Dana-Farber Cancer Institute. Publication: DEF-1/ASAP1 is a GTPase-activating protein (GAP) for ARF1 that enhances cell motility through a GAP-dependent mechanism. Furman C, Short SM, Subramanian RR, Zetter BR, Roberts TM. J Biol Chem. 2002 Mar 8. 277(10):7962-9. 10.1074/jbc.M109149200 PubMed 11773070.
Backbone
  Vector backbone: pcDNA3.1
  Backbone manufacturer: Invitrogen
  Backbone size w/o insert (bp): 5428
  Vector type: Mammalian Expression
  Selectable markers: Neomycin (select with G418)
Growth in bacteria
  Bacterial resistance: Ampicillin, 100 μg/mL
  Growth temperature: 37°C
  Growth strain: DH5alpha
  Copy number: High Copy
Gene/Insert
  Gene/Insert name: Arf1 T31N (alt name: Arf1)
  Species: H. sapiens (human)
  Insert size (bp): 550
  Mutation: T31N. Defective in GTP binding. Dominant negative.
  Entrez Gene: ARF1 (a.k.a. PVNH8)
  Tag / fusion protein: HA (C terminal on insert)
  Cloning method: Restriction Enzyme; 5′ cloning site EcoRI (not destroyed); 3′ cloning site XbaI (not destroyed)
  Sequencing primers: 5′ T7; 3′ bGH PA terminator
Resource information
  A portion of this plasmid was derived from a plasmid made by: Richard Klausner
Terms and licenses: Academic/Nonprofit Terms; Industry Terms: Not Available to Industry
How to cite: pcDNA3 HA Arf1 DN T31N was a gift from Thomas Roberts (Addgene plasmid # 10833 ; http://n2t.net/addgene:10833 ; RRID:Addgene_10833)
