>Addgene plasmid #10833 | pcDNA3 HA Arf1 DN T31N | addgene partial sequence | sequence record 17829 | T7 5'-TAATACGACTCACTATAGGG-3'
GGCCGCCAGTGTGCTGGAATTCCATATGGGGAACATCTTCGCCAACCTCTTCAAGGGCCTTTTTGGCAAA
AAAGAAATGCGCATCCTCATGGTGGGCCTGGATGCTGCAGGGAAGAACACGATCCTCTACAAGCTTAAGC
TGGGTGAGATCGTGACCACCATTCCCACCATAGGCTTCAACGTGGAAACCGTGGAGTACAAGAACATCAG
CTTCACTGTGTGGGACGTGGGTGGCCAGGACAAGATCCGGCCCCTGTGGCGCCACTACTTCCAGAACACA
CAAGGCCTGATCTTCGTGGTGGACAGCAATGACAGAGAGCGTGTGAACGAGGCCCGTGAGGAGCTCATGA
GGATGCTGGCCGAGGACGAGCTCCGGGATGCTGTCCTCCTGGTGTTCGCCAACAAGCAGGACCTCCCCAA
CGCCATGAATGCGGCCGAGATCACAGACAAGCTGGGGCTGCACTCACTACGCCACAGGAACTGGTACATT
CAGGCCACCTGCGCCACCAGCGGCGACGGGCTCTATGAAGGACTGGACTGGCTGTCCAATCAGCTCCGGA
ACCAGAAGTACCCATACGATGTTCCAGATTACGCTTAATAGTCTAGACAGCTGAGATCTGATATCCATCA
CACTGGCGGCCGCTCGAGCATGCATCTAGAGGGCCCTATTCTATAGTGTCACCTAAATGCTAGAGCTCGC
TGATCAGCCTCGACTGTGCCTTCTAGTTGCCAGCCATCTGTTGTTTGCCCCTCCCCCGTGCCTTCCTTGA
CCCTGGAAGGTGCCACTCCCACTGTCCTTTCCTAATAAAATGAGGAAATTGCATCGCATTGTCTGAGTAG
GTGTCATTCTATTCTGGGGGGTGGGGTGGGG
